Addgene plasmid #155378: pJK434
Purpose: PphlF_A4NT, 1x cascade + [dCas9 + PA4-mVenus]. (Integration of 429; pOSIP)
Depositing lab: Pamela Silver. Depositing organization: Harvard Medical School. Publication: Toward a translationally independent RNA-based synthetic oscillator using deactivated CRISPR-Cas. Kuo J, Yuan R, Sanchez C, Paulsson J, Silver PA. Nucleic Acids Res. 2020 Aug 20;48(14):8165-8177. doi: 10.1093/nar/gkaa557. PubMed 32609820.
Backbone
  Vector backbone: pOSIP-KO
  Backbone manufacturer: Drew Endy, Keith Shearwin (Addgene #45985)
  Total vector size (bp): 13831
  Vector type: Bacterial Expression, CRISPR
Growth in bacteria
  Bacterial resistance: Chloramphenicol, 12.5 μg/mL
  Growth temperature: 30°C
  Growth strain: Pir1
  Growth instructions: May require 48 hours for growth on plates.
  Copy number: High Copy
Gene/Insert 1
  Gene/Insert name: dCas9 (bacteria) (alt name: deactivated Cas9 (S. pyogenes))
  Species: S. pyogenes
  Insert size (bp): 4107
  Mutation: D10A H840A (catalytically inactive)
Gene/Insert 2
  Gene/Insert name: PA4-mVenus
  Insert size (bp): 997
Gene/Insert 3
  Gene/Insert name: PphlF_A4NT in dCas9 sgRNA oscillator v1
  Species: Synthetic
  Insert size (bp): 1557
Resource information
  A portion of this plasmid was derived from a plasmid made by: pdCas9-bacteria (Stanley Qi, Addgene #44249); pLPT119 (Johan Paulsson, Addgene #85526); Christopher Voigt (Addgene #62307, 62308)
Terms and licenses: Academic/Nonprofit Terms; Industry Terms: Not Available to Industry
How to cite: pJK434 was a gift from Pamela Silver (Addgene plasmid # 155378 ; http://n2t.net/addgene:155378 ; RRID:Addgene_155378)
