[The description below was written by a language model from this plasmid's Addgene catalogue record and pLannotate feature annotations shown in this document.]
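Description:
pJK434 is a roughly 13.8 kb bacterial CRISPR interference construct built on pOSIP-KO, a "one-step integration plasmid" for placing synthetic circuits into the E. coli chromosome. It replicates from the R6K γ origin, which needs the pi initiator protein and so is maintained only in pir-type hosts. In ordinary strains it cannot replicate and must integrate to persist. Integration is driven by the phage 186 integrase acting on the phage 186 attP site, with integrase expression controlled by the temperature-sensitive λ cI repressor. The catalogue lists chloramphenicol selection, and the feature table shows a cat gene with its own promoter alongside the backbone's KanR gene. Two FRT sites flank the repressor, integrase, KanR and R6K module. This allows FLP-mediated removal of the integration machinery after insertion, leaving the cat marker and the circuit in the chromosome.

The payload has three parts. Catalytically inactive S. pyogenes dCas9 (D10A, H840A) sits downstream of the tetR/tetA promoter region, with a divergent TetR gene, which makes its expression tetracycline-class inducible. A yellow fluorescent reporter, catalogued as PA4-mVenus and annotated as SYFP2, is preceded by an sTRSV hammerhead ribozyme insulator and followed by an rrnB T1 terminator. The third part is an sgRNA cassette described as PphlF_A4NT in the "dCas9 sgRNA oscillator v1" context. It contains three gRNA scaffolds next to J23119-derived promoter fragments, with numerous terminators insulating the units. The PphlF promoter itself is not annotated in the table.

The record describes the construct as a one-step repression cascade, in which a guide RNA directs dCas9 to the A4 promoter and fluorescence reports its activity. It was made as part of work toward an RNA-based, translation-independent synthetic oscillator.
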