Features (pLannotate 1.2.2; 40 found; start..end, strand, type, name):
      1..34      +  misc_feature   MCS (fragment): pUC18/19 multiple cloning site
    128..177     +  misc_RNA       sTRSV HHRz: hammerhead ribozyme from the tobacco ringspot virus satellite RNA (Khvorova et al., 2003)
    230..940     +  CDS            SYFP2: SYFP2 is a basic (constitutively fluorescent) yellow fluorescent protein published in 2006, derived from Aequorea victoria. It is reported to be a very rapidly-maturing monomer with moderate acid sensitivity.
    940..977     -  misc_feature   MCS (fragment): pBluescript multiple cloning site
   1001..1087    +  terminator     rrnB T1 terminator: Escherichia coli rrnB; transcription terminator T1 from the E. coli rrnB gene
   1100..1194    -  terminator     lambda t0 terminator: transcription terminator from phage lambda
   1218..1874    -  CDS            cat: CAT_ECOLX - Experimental evidence at protein level: Swiss-Prot protein existence level 1. This enzyme is an effector of chloramphenicol resistance in bacteria. From Escherichia coli. This protein is used as a marker in many commonly used cloning vectors, such as pACYC184.
   1875..1977    -  promoter       cat promoter: promoter of the E. coli cat gene encoding chloramphenicol acetyltransferase
   2007..2630    -  CDS            TetR: tetracycline repressor TetR; tetR from transposon Tn10; TetR binds to the tetracycline operator tetO to inhibit transcription. This inhibition can be relieved by adding tetracycline or doxycycline.
   2649..2704    +  promoter       tetR/tetA promoters: tetR; overlapping promoters for bacterial tetR and tetA
   2740..6844    +  CDS            dCas9 (fragment): catalytically dead mutant of the Cas9 endonuclease from the Streptococcus pyogenes Type II CRISPR/Cas system RNA-guided DNA-binding protein that lacks endonuclease activity due to the D10A mutation in the RuvC catalytic domain and the H840A mutation in the HNH catalytic domain
   6870..6941    +  terminator     rrnB T1 terminator: transcription terminator T1 from the E. coli rrnB gene
   6957..6984    +  terminator     T7Te terminator: phage T7 early transcription terminator
   7019..7062    -  terminator     bacterial terminator: putative bacterial transcription terminator
   7086..7117    +  promoter       J23119 promoter (fragment): bacterial promoter (Registry of Standard Biological Parts BBa J23119)
   7861..7932    +  terminator     rrnB T1 terminator: transcription terminator T1 from the E. coli rrnB gene
   7948..7975    +  terminator     T7Te terminator: phage T7 early transcription terminator
   8072..8147    +  misc_RNA       gRNA scaffold: guide RNA scaffold for the Streptococcus pyogenes CRISPR/Cas9 system
   8266..8291    -  promoter       J23119 promoter (fragment): bacterial promoter (Registry of Standard Biological Parts BBa J23119)
   8292..8367    +  misc_RNA       gRNA scaffold: guide RNA scaffold for the Streptococcus pyogenes CRISPR/Cas9 system
   8449..8476    +  promoter       J23119 promoter (fragment): bacterial promoter (Registry of Standard Biological Parts BBa J23119)
   8497..8572    +  misc_RNA       gRNA scaffold: guide RNA scaffold for the Streptococcus pyogenes CRISPR/Cas9 system
   8660..8680    +  misc_feature   BioBrick suffix: universal suffix for all parts
   8735..8762    +  terminator     rrnB T2 terminator: transcription terminator T2 from the E. coli rrnB gene
   8811..8842    -  terminator     tonB terminator: bidirectional E. coli tonB-P14 transcription terminator
   8919..8952    +  protein_bind   FRT (minimal): supports FLP-mediated excision but not integration (Turan and Bode, 2011) FLP recombinase from the Saccharomyces cerevisiae 2μ plasmid
   8959..9672    -  CDS            λ repressor (ts): temperature-sensitive variant of the phage λ repressor; cIts; thermosensitivity is conferred by the A67T mutation
   9781..9803    +  RBS            RBS: efficient ribosome binding site from bacteriophage T7 gene 10 (Olins and Rangwala, 1989)
   9811..10821   +  CDS            phage 186 integrase: integrase from phage 186; int
  10995..11810   +  CDS            KanR: aminoglycoside phosphotransferase confers resistance to kanamycin in bacteria or G418 (Geneticin®) in eukaryotes
  11822..11862   +  terminator     bacterial terminator (fragment): putative bacterial transcription terminator
  11932..12320   +  rep_origin     R6K γ ori: γ replication origin from E. coli plasmid R6K; requires the R6K initiator protein pi for replication
  12331..12378   +  protein_bind   FRT: FLP-mediated recombination occurs in the 8-bp core sequence TCTAGAAA (Turan and Bode, 2011). FLP recombinase from the Saccharomyces cerevisiae 2μ plasmid
  12391..12605   -  protein_bind   phage 186 attP: attP; attachment site of phage 186 phage 186 integrase
  12722..12968   -  terminator     λ tL3 terminator: transcription terminator tL3 from phage λ
  13025..13065   +  CDS            rop (fragment): Rop protein, which maintains plasmids at low copy number; rop
  13167..13206   +  misc_feature   bom (fragment): basis of mobility region from pBR322
  13291..13377   +  terminator     rrnB T1 terminator: Escherichia coli rrnB; transcription terminator T1 from the E. coli rrnB gene
  13474..13560   +  terminator     rrnB T1 terminator: Escherichia coli rrnB; transcription terminator T1 from the E. coli rrnB gene
  13657..13743   +  terminator     rrnB T1 terminator: Escherichia coli rrnB; transcription terminator T1 from the E. coli rrnB gene
>Addgene plasmid #155378 | pJK434 | addgene full sequence | sequence record 324490 | Addgene NGS Result
GAATTCGAGCTCGGTACCCGGGGATCCTCTAGAGGGCTTACTAAAAGCCAGATAACAGTATGCGTATTTG
CGCGCCTAGTATGCGTCTCCTTTACACCTCCACAACTAGCTGGTATTATGCTAGCAGCTGTCACCGGATG
TGCTTTCCGGTCTGATGAGTCCGTGAGGACGAAACAGCCTCTACAAATAATTTTGTTTAACTTTACAAAG
AGGAGAAAGGTACCGCATGAGTAAAGGAGAAGAACTTTTCACTGGAGTTGTCCCAATTCTTGTTGAATTA
GATGGTGATGTTAATGGGCACAAATTTTCTGTCAGTGGAGAGGGTGAAGGTGATGCAACATACGGAAAAC
TTACCCTTAAATTGATTTGCACTACTGGAAAACTACCTGTTCCATGGCCAACACTTGTCACTACTTTGGG
TTATGGTGTTCAATGCTTTGCGAGATACCCAGATCATATGAAACAGCATGACTTTTTCAAGAGTGCCATG
CCCGAAGGTTATGTACAGGAAAGAACTATATTTTTCAAAGATGACGGGAACTACAAGACACGTGCTGAAG
TCAAGTTTGAAGGTGATACCCTTGTTAATAGAATCGAGTTAAAAGGTATTGATTTTAAAGAAGATGGAAA
CATTCTTGGACACAAATTGGAATACAACTATAACTCACACAATGTATACATCACGGCAGACAAACAAAAG
AATGGAATCAAAGCGAACTTCAAAATTAGACACAACATTGAAGATGGAGGTGTTCAACTAGCAGACCATT
ATCAACAAAATACTCCAATTGGCGATGGCCCTGTCCTTTTACCAGACAACCATTACCTGTCCTACCAATC
TAAGCTTTCGAAAGATCCCAACGAAAAGAGAGACCACATGGTCCTTCTTGAGTTTGTAACAGCTGCTGGG
ATTACACATGGCATGGATGAACTATACAAATAAGCTTGATATCGAATTCCTGCAGCCCGGGGGATCCCAT
TGTACGCGTGCTAGAGGCATCAAATAAAACGAAAGGCTCAGTCGAAAGACTGGGCCTTTCGTTTTATCTG
TTGTTTGTCGGTGAACGCTCTCCTGAGTAGGACAAATTCTAGTGCTTGGATTCTCACCAATAAAAAACGC
CCGGCGGCAACCGAGCGTTCTGAACAAATCCAGATGGAGTTCTGAGGTCATTACTGGATCTATCAACAGG
AGTCCAAGCGAGCTCGATATCAAATTACGCCCCGCCCTGCCACTCATCGCAGTACTGTTGTAATTCATTA
AGCATTCTGCCGACATGGAAGCCATCACAAACGGCATGATGAACCTGAATCGCCAGCGGCATCAGCACCT
TGTCGCCTTGCGTATAATATTTGCCCATGGTGAAAACGGGGGCGAAGAAGTTGTCCATATTGGCCACGTT
TAAATCAAAACTGGTGAAACTCACCCAGGGATTGGCTGAGACGAAAAACATATTCTCAATAAACCCTTTA
GGGAAATAGGCCAGGTTTTCACCGTAACACGCCACATCTTGCGAATATATGTGTAGAAACTGCCGGAAAT
CGTCGTGGTATTCACTCCAGAGCGATGAAAACGTTTCAGTTTGCTCATGGAAAACGGTGTAACAAGGGTG
AACACTATCCCATATCACCAGCTCACCGTCTTTCATTGCCATACGAAATTCCGGATGAGCATTCATCAGG
CGGGCAAGAATGTGAATAAAGGCCGGATAAAACTTGTGCTTATTTTTCTTTACGGTCTTTAAAAAGGCCG
TAATATCCAGCTGAACGGTCTGGTTATAGGTACATTGAGCAACTGACTGAAATGCCTCAAAATGTTCTTT
ACGATGCCATTGGGATATATCAACGGTGGTATATCCAGTGATTTTTTTCTCCATTTTAGCTTCCTTAGCT
CCTGAAAATCTCGATAACTCAAAAAATACGCCCGGTAGTGATCTTATTTCATTATGGTGAAAGTTGGAAC
CTCTTACGTGCCGATCAACGTCTCATTTTCGCCAGATATCGACGTCTTAAGACCCACTTTCACATTTAAG
TTGTTTTTCTAATCCGCATATGATCAATTCAAGGCCGAATAAGAAGGCTGGCTCTGCACCTTGGTGATCA
AATAATTCGATAGCTTGTCGTAATAATGGCGGCATACTATCAGTAGTAGGTGTTTCCCTTTCTTCTTTAG
CGACTTGATGCTCTTGATCTTCCAATACGCAACCTAAAGTAAAATGCCCCACAGCGCTGAGTGCATATAA
TGCATTCTCTAGTGAAAAACCTTGTTGGCATAAAAAGGCTAATTGATTTTCGAGAGTTTCATACTGTTTT
TCTGTAGGCCGTGTACCTAAATGTACTTTTGCTCCATCGCGATGACTTAGTAAAGCACATCTAAAACTTT
TAGCGTTATTACGTAAAAAATCTTGCCAGCTTTCCCCTTCTAAAGGGCAAAAGTGAGTATGGTGCCTATC
TAACATCTCAATGGCTAAGGCGTCGAGCAAAGCCCGCTTATTTTTTACATGCCAATACAATGTAGGCTGC
TCTACACCTAGCTTCTGGGCGAGTTTACGGGTTGTTAAACCTTCGATTCCGACCTCATTAAGCAGCTCTA
ATGCGCTGTTAATCACTTTACTTTTATCTAATCTAGACATCATTAATTCCTAATTTTTGTTGACACTCTA
TCGTTGATAGAGTTATTTTACCACTCCCTATCAGTGATAGAGAAAAGAATTCAAAAGATCTAAAGAGGAG
AAAGGATCTATGGATAAGAAATACTCAATAGGCTTAGCTATCGGCACAAATAGCGTCGGATGGGCGGTGA
TCACTGATGAATATAAGGTTCCGTCTAAAAAGTTCAAGGTTCTGGGAAATACAGACCGCCACAGTATCAA
AAAAAATCTTATAGGGGCTCTTTTATTTGACAGTGGAGAGACAGCGGAAGCGACTCGTCTCAAACGGACA
GCTCGTAGAAGGTATACACGTCGGAAGAATCGTATTTGTTATCTACAGGAGATTTTTTCAAATGAGATGG
CGAAAGTAGATGATAGTTTCTTTCATCGACTTGAAGAGTCTTTTTTGGTGGAAGAAGACAAGAAGCATGA
ACGTCATCCTATTTTTGGAAATATAGTAGATGAAGTTGCTTATCATGAGAAATATCCAACTATCTATCAT
CTGCGAAAAAAATTGGTAGATTCTACTGATAAAGCGGATTTGCGCTTAATCTATTTGGCCTTAGCGCATA
TGATTAAGTTTCGTGGTCATTTTTTGATTGAGGGAGATTTAAATCCTGATAATAGTGATGTGGACAAACT
ATTTATCCAGTTGGTACAAACCTACAATCAATTATTTGAAGAAAACCCTATTAACGCAAGTGGAGTAGAT
GCTAAAGCGATTCTTTCTGCACGATTGAGTAAATCAAGACGATTAGAAAATCTCATTGCTCAGCTCCCCG
GTGAGAAGAAAAATGGCTTATTTGGGAATCTCATTGCTTTGTCATTGGGTTTGACCCCTAATTTTAAATC
AAATTTTGATTTGGCAGAAGATGCTAAATTACAGCTTTCAAAAGATACTTACGATGATGATTTAGATAAT
TTATTGGCGCAAATTGGAGATCAATATGCTGATTTGTTTTTGGCAGCTAAGAATTTATCAGATGCTATTT
TACTTTCAGATATCCTAAGAGTAAATACTGAAATAACTAAGGCTCCCCTATCAGCTTCAATGATTAAACG
CTACGATGAACATCATCAAGACTTGACTCTTTTAAAAGCTTTAGTTCGACAACAACTTCCAGAAAAGTAT
AAAGAAATCTTTTTTGATCAATCAAAAAACGGATATGCAGGTTATATTGATGGGGGAGCTAGCCAAGAAG
AATTTTATAAATTTATCAAACCAATTTTAGAAAAAATGGATGGTACTGAGGAATTATTGGTGAAACTAAA
TCGTGAAGATTTGCTGCGCAAGCAACGGACCTTTGACAACGGCTCTATTCCCCATCAAATTCACTTGGGT
GAGCTGCATGCTATTTTGAGAAGACAAGAAGACTTTTATCCATTTTTAAAAGACAATCGTGAGAAGATTG
AAAAAATCTTGACTTTTCGAATTCCTTATTATGTTGGTCCATTGGCGCGTGGCAATAGTCGTTTTGCATG
GATGACTCGGAAGTCTGAAGAAACAATTACCCCATGGAATTTTGAAGAAGTTGTCGATAAAGGTGCTTCA
GCTCAATCATTTATTGAACGCATGACAAACTTTGATAAAAATCTTCCAAATGAAAAAGTACTACCAAAAC
ATAGTTTGCTTTATGAGTATTTTACGGTTTATAACGAATTGACAAAGGTCAAATATGTTACTGAAGGAAT
GCGAAAACCAGCATTTCTTTCAGGTGAACAGAAGAAAGCCATTGTTGATTTACTCTTCAAAACAAATCGA
AAAGTAACCGTTAAGCAATTAAAAGAAGATTATTTCAAAAAAATAGAATGTTTTGATAGTGTTGAAATTT
CAGGAGTTGAAGATAGATTTAATGCTTCATTAGGTACCTACCATGATTTGCTAAAAATTATTAAAGATAA
AGATTTTTTGGATAATGAAGAAAATGAAGATATCTTAGAGGATATTGTTTTAACATTGACCTTATTTGAA
GATAGGGAGATGATTGAGGAAAGACTTAAAACATATGCTCACCTCTTTGATGATAAGGTGATGAAACAGC
TTAAACGTCGCCGTTATACTGGTTGGGGACGTTTGTCTCGAAAATTGATTAATGGTATTAGGGATAAGCA
ATCTGGCAAAACAATATTAGATTTTTTGAAATCAGATGGTTTTGCCAATCGCAATTTTATGCAGCTGATC
CATGATGATAGTTTGACATTTAAAGAAGACATTCAAAAAGCACAAGTGTCTGGACAAGGCGATAGTTTAC
ATGAACATATTGCAAATTTAGCTGGTAGCCCTGCTATTAAAAAAGGTATTTTACAGACTGTAAAAGTTGT
TGATGAATTGGTCAAAGTAATGGGGCGGCATAAGCCAGAAAATATCGTTATTGAAATGGCACGTGAAAAT
CAGACAACTCAAAAGGGCCAGAAAAATTCGCGAGAGCGTATGAAACGAATCGAAGAAGGTATCAAAGAAT
TAGGAAGTCAGATTCTTAAAGAGCATCCTGTTGAAAATACTCAATTGCAAAATGAAAAGCTCTATCTCTA
TTATCTCCAAAATGGAAGAGACATGTATGTGGACCAAGAATTAGATATTAATCGTTTAAGTGATTATGAT
GTCGATGCCATTGTTCCACAAAGTTTCCTTAAAGACGATTCAATAGACAATAAGGTCTTAACGCGTTCTG
ATAAAAATCGTGGTAAATCGGATAACGTTCCAAGTGAAGAAGTAGTCAAAAAGATGAAAAACTATTGGAG
ACAACTTCTAAACGCCAAGTTAATCACTCAACGTAAGTTTGATAATTTAACGAAAGCTGAACGTGGAGGT
TTGAGTGAACTTGATAAAGCTGGTTTTATCAAACGCCAATTGGTTGAAACTCGCCAAATCACTAAGCATG
TGGCACAAATTTTGGATAGTCGCATGAATACTAAATACGATGAAAATGATAAACTTATTCGAGAGGTTAA
AGTGATTACCTTAAAATCTAAATTAGTTTCTGACTTCCGAAAAGATTTCCAATTCTATAAAGTACGTGAG
ATTAACAATTACCATCATGCCCATGATGCGTATCTAAATGCCGTCGTTGGAACTGCTTTGATTAAGAAAT
ATCCAAAACTTGAATCGGAGTTTGTCTATGGTGATTATAAAGTTTATGATGTTCGTAAAATGATTGCTAA
GTCTGAGCAAGAAATAGGCAAAGCAACCGCAAAATATTTCTTTTACTCTAATATCATGAACTTCTTCAAA
ACAGAAATTACACTTGCAAATGGAGAGATTCGCAAACGCCCTCTAATCGAAACTAATGGGGAAACTGGAG
AAATTGTCTGGGATAAAGGGCGAGATTTTGCCACAGTGCGCAAAGTATTGTCCATGCCCCAAGTCAATAT
TGTCAAGAAAACAGAAGTACAGACAGGCGGATTCTCCAAGGAGTCAATTTTACCAAAAAGAAATTCGGAC
AAGCTTATTGCTCGTAAAAAAGACTGGGATCCAAAAAAATATGGTGGTTTTGATAGTCCAACGGTAGCTT
ATTCAGTCCTAGTGGTTGCTAAGGTGGAAAAAGGGAAATCGAAGAAGTTAAAATCCGTTAAAGAGTTACT
AGGGATCACAATTATGGAAAGAAGTTCCTTTGAAAAAAATCCGATTGACTTTTTAGAAGCTAAAGGATAT
AAGGAAGTTAAAAAAGACTTAATCATTAAACTACCTAAATATAGTCTTTTTGAGTTAGAAAACGGTCGTA
AACGGATGCTGGCTAGTGCCGGAGAATTACAAAAAGGAAATGAGCTGGCTCTGCCAAGCAAATATGTGAA
TTTTTTATATTTAGCTAGTCATTATGAAAAGTTGAAGGGTAGTCCAGAAGATAACGAACAAAAACAATTG
TTTGTGGAGCAGCATAAGCATTATTTAGATGAGATTATTGAGCAAATCAGTGAATTTTCTAAGCGTGTTA
TTTTAGCAGATGCCAATTTAGATAAAGTTCTTAGTGCATATAACAAACATAGAGACAAACCAATACGTGA
ACAAGCAGAAAATATTATTCATTTATTTACGTTGACGAATCTTGGAGCTCCCGCTGCTTTTAAATATTTT
GATACAACAATTGATCGTAAACGATATACGTCTACAAAAGAAGTTTTAGATGCCACTCTTATCCATCAAT
CCATCACTGGTCTTTATGAAACACGCATTGATTTGAGTCAGCTAGGAGGTGACTAACTCGAGTAAGGATC
TCCAGGCATCAAATAAAACGAAAGGCTCAGTCGAAAGACTGGGCCTTTCGTTTTATCTGTTGTTTGTCGG
TGAACGCTCTCTACTAGAGTCACACTGGCTCACCTTCGGGTGGGCCTTTCTGCGTTTATACCTAGTAATA
GGCGTATCACGAGGCAGAATTTCAGATAAAAAAAATCCTTAGCTTTCGCTAAGGATGATTTCTGGAATTC
TAAAGATCTACTTTTACAGCTAGCTCAGTCCTAGGTATTATGCTAGCCTGAAGTACGTCTGAGCGTGATA
CCCGCTCACTGAAGATGTCCCGGTAGGGCCGAAACGTACCTCTACAAATAATTTTGTTTAACTATGGACT
ATGTTTGAAAGGGAGAAATACTAGATGGCACGTACCCCGAGCCGTAGCAGCATTGGTAGCCTGCGTAGTC
CGCATACCCATAAAGCAATTCTGACCAGCACCATTGAAATCCTGAAAGAATGTGGTTATAGCGGTCTGAG
CATTGAAAGCGTTGCACGTCGTGCCGGTGCAAGCAAACCGACCATTTATCGTTGGTGGACCAATAAAGCA
GCACTGATTGCCGAAGTGTATGAAAATGAAAGCGAACAGGTGCGTAAATTTCCGGATCTGGGTAGCTTTA
AAGCCGATCTGGATTTTCTGCTGCGTAATCTGTGGAAAGTTTGGCGTGAAACCATTTGTGGTGAAGCATT
TCGTTGTGTTATTGCAGAAGCACAGCTGGACCCTGCAACCCTGACCCAGCTGAAAGATCAGTTTATGGAA
CGTCGTCGTGAGATGCCGAAAAAACTGGTTGAAAATGCCATTAGCAATGGTGAACTGCCGAAAGATACCA
ATCGTGAACTGCTGCTGGATATGATTTTTGGTTTTTGTTGGTATCGCCTGCTGACCGAACAGCTGACCGT
TGAACAGGATATTGAAGAATTTACCTTCCTGCTGATTAATGGTGTTTGTCCGGGTACACAGCGTTAACTA
GGGCCCATACCCCCAGGCATCAAATAAAACGAAAGGCTCAGTCGAAAGACTGGGCCTTTCGTTTTATCTG
TTGTTTGTCGGTGAACGCTCTCTACTAGAGTCACACTGGCTCACCTTCGGGTGGGCCTTTCTGCGTTTAT
ATACGCGACGTACGGTGGAATCTGATTCGTTACCAATTGACATGATACGAAACGTACCGTATCGTTAAGG
TATAATACCAGCTAGTTGTGGGTTTTAGAGCTAGAAATAGCAAGTTAAAATAAGGCTAGTCCGTTATCAA
CTTGAAAAAGTGGCACCGAGTCGGTGCTTTTTTTCTCGGTACCAAAGACGAACAATAAGACGCTGAAAAG
CGTCTTTTTTCGTTTTGGTCCTTCAGCCAAAAAACTTAAGAAGCTTTTTACACCTCCACAACTAGCTGGT
ATTATGCTAGCATAATACCTAGGACTGAGCTGTTTTAGAGCTAGAAATAGCAAGTTAAAATAAGGCTAGT
CCGATTGCAACTTGAAAAAGTGGCACCGAGTCGGTGCTTTTTTTCTCGGTACCAAATTCCAGAAAAGAGA
CGCTTTCGAGCGTCTTTTTTCGTTTTGGTCCGATAGGATCCTTTACACCTAGCTCAGTCCTAGGTATTAT
GCTAGCATAATACCCGTGTGACCCGTGTTTTAGAGCTAGAAATAGCAAGTTAAAATAAGGCTAGTCCGTT
ATCAACTTGAAAAAGTGGCACCGAGTCGGTGCTTTTTTTCTCGGTACCAAAGACGAACAATAAGACGCTG
AAAAGCGTCTTTTTTCGTTTTGGTCCTTTATCTAGGGTACGGGTTTTGCTACTAGTAGCGGCCGCTGCAG
GCATGCCTCGAGATGCATGGCGCCTAACCTAAACTGACAGGCATCAAATTAAGCAGAAGGCCATCCTGAC
GGATGGCCTTTTTGCGTTTCGAACAATTGAAAAAACCTCGCGCCTTACCTGTTGAGTAATAGTCAAAAGC
CTCCGGTCGGAGGCTTTTGACTTTCTGCTTACTGAATTTCGGTGGTGCCGTTAATTAACCGGTGGGCCCT
CATGATAATAATGGTTTCTTAGACGTCCGAAGTTCCTATTCTCTAGAAAGTATAGGAACTTCCCTAGGTC
AGCCAAACGTCTCTTCAGGCCACTGACTAGCGATAACTTTCCCCACAACGGAACAACTCTCATTGCATGG
GATCATTGGGTACTGTGGGTTTAGTGGTTGTAAAAACACCTGACCGCTATCCCTGATCAGTTTCTTGAAG
GTAAACTCATCACCCCCAAGTCTGGCTATGCAGAAATCACCTGGCTCAACAGCCTGCTCAGGGTCAACGA
GAATTAACATTCCGTCAGGAAAGCTTGGCTTGGAGCCTGTTGGTGCGGTCATGGAATTACCTTCAACCTC
AAGCCAGAATGCAGAATCACTGGCTTTTTTGGTTGTGCTTACCCATCTCTCCGCATCACCTTTGGTAAAG
GTTCTAAGCTTAGGTGAGAACATCCCTGCCTGAACATGAGAAAAAACAGGGTACTCATACTCACTTCTAA
GTGACGGCTGCATACTAACCGCTTCATACATCTCGTAGATTTCTCTGGCGATTGAAGGGCTAAATTCTTC
AACGCTAACTTTGAGAATTTTTGTAAGCAATGCGGCGTTATAAGCATTTAATGCATTGATGCCATTAAAT
AAAGCACCAACGCCTGACTGCCCCATCCCCATCTTGTCTGCGACAGATTCCTGGGATAAGCCAAGTTCAT
TTTTCTTTTTTTCATAAATTGCTTTAAGGCGACGTGCGTCCTCAAGCTGCTCTTGTGTTAATGGTTTCTT
TTTTGTGCTCATACGTTAAATCTATCACCGCAAGGGATAAATATCTAACACCGTGCGTGTTGACTATTTT
ACCTCTGGCGGTGATAATGGTTGCATGTACTAAGGAGGTTGTATACGCGTTTTGTTTAACTTTAAGAAGG
AGATATACATATGACCGTCCGTAAAAATCCGGCTGGCGGTTGGATTTGTGAACTCTACCCAAACGGTGCA
AAAGGCAAACGTATCAGAAAGAAATTCGCTACTAAAGGCGAGGCTCTGGCGTTTGAGCAGTACACCGTTC
AAAACCCGTGGCAGGAAGAAAAGGAAGACAGGCGCACGTTAAAAGGGCTGGTTGATTCATGGTATAGCGC
TCATGGCATTACACTGAAAGATGGTTTGAAACGCCAGTTAGCCATGCACCATGCTTTTGAGTGTATGGGC
GAACCACTCGCACGCGATTTCGATGCGCAGATGTTTTCCCGCTACCGAGAAAAACGGTTAAAAGGTGAGT
ATGCCCGTTCAAACAGAGTGAAAGAGGTATCGCCTCGCACGCTTAATCTTGAGCTGGCCTACTTCCGGGC
GGTGTTCAATGAGCTAAACCGCCTCGGAGAATGGAAGGGTGAAAACCCACTAAAAAATATGCGCCCATTC
CGCACAGAAGAAATGGAAATGACTTGGCTAACTCACGACCAAATTTCGCAACTGCTCGGAGAGTGTAACC
GACATGACCACCCTGATTTAGAAACCGTGGTAAGAATCTGTCTCGCAACTGGCGCACGGTGGTCTGAGGC
CGAGAGTCTGAGAAAAAGCCAACTCGCGAAATACAAAATCACATACACCAACACGAAAGGTAGAAAAAAT
CGCACCGTCCCAATCAGCAAAGAGCTCTATGAGTCTCTGCCTGATGATAAAAAGGGCCGGTTGTTCAGTG
ATTGTTATGGCGCGTTCCGGTCAGCTTTGGAAAGAACAGGTATCGAACTACCGGCAGGACAACTTACCCA
CGTTTTACGTCACACCTTCGCTAGTCACTTTATGATGAATGGCGGTAATATTTTGGTGTTGCAGCGCGTA
CTCGGCCATACAGATATAAAAATGACCATGCGATATGCGCACTTTGCACCCGACCATTTAGAGGATGCAG
TTAAACTAAATCCTTTAGTTCACATTACTAACAGCAAATAAGTTATGGAGGTTGTATGTCAGTTCGGCTA
GCCCATGGGTATGGACAGTTTTCCCTTTGATATGTAACGCACGTTGTGTCTCAAAATCTCTGATGTTACA
TTGCACAAGATAAAAATATATCATCATGAACAATAAAACTGTCTGCTTACATAAACAGTAATACAAGGGG
TGTTATGAGCCATATTCAACGGGAAACGTCTTGCTCCCGTCCGCGCTTAAACTCCAACATGGACGCTGAT
TTATATGGGTATAAATGGGCTCGCGATAATGTCGGGCAATCAGGTGCGACAATCTATCGCTTGTATGGGA
AGCCCGATGCGCCAGAGTTGTTTCTGAAACATGGCAAAGGTAGCGTTGCCAATGATGTTACAGATGAGAT
GGTCCGTCTCAACTGGCTGACGGAGTTTATGCCTCTCCCGACCATCAAGCATTTTATCCGTACTCCTGAT
GATGCGTGGTTACTCACCACCGCGATTCCTGGGAAAACAGCCTTCCAGGTATTAGAAGAATATCCTGATT
CAGGTGAAAATATTGTTGATGCGCTGGCCGTGTTCCTGCGCCGGTTACATTCGATTCCTGTTTGTAATTG
TCCTTTTAACAGCGATCGTGTATTTCGTCTTGCTCAGGCGCAATCACGCATGAATAACGGTTTGGTTGAT
GCGAGTGATTTTGATGACGAGCGTAATGGCTGGCCTGTTGAACAAGTCTGGAAAGAAATGCACAAGCTCT
TGCCATTCTCACCGGATTCAGTCGTCACTCATGGTGATTTCTCACTTGATAACCTTATTTTTGACGAGGG
GAAATTAATAGGTTGTATTGATGTTGGACGGGTCGGAATCGCAGACCGTTACCAGGACCTTGCCATTCTT
TGGAACTGCCTCGGTGAGTTTTCTCCTTCATTACAGAAACGGCTTTTTCAAAAATATGGTATTGATAATC
CTGATATGAATAAATTGCAGTTTCATTTGATGCTCGATGAGTTTTTCTAATAATACTAGCAGAAATCATC
CTTAGCGAAAGCTAAGGATTTTTTTTATCTGATTACCGCCTTTGAGTGAGCGTCGACCTAGTGCGGCCGC
AAGATCCGGCCACGATGCGTCCGGCGTAGAGGATCTGAAGATCAGCAGTTCAACCTGTTGATAGTACGTA
CTAAGCTCTCATGTTTCACGTACTAAGCTCTCATGTTTAACGTACTAAGCTCTCATGTTTAACGAACTAA
ACCCTCATGGCTAACGTACTAAGCTCTCATGGCTAACGTACTAAGCTCTCATGTTTCACGTACTAAGCTC
TCATGTTTGAACAATAAAATTAATATAAATCAGCAACTTAAATAGCCTCTAAGGTTTTAAGTTTTATAAG
AAAAAAAAGAATATATAAGGCTTTTAAAGCTTTTAAGGTTTAACGGTTGTGGACAACAAGCCAGGGATGT
AACGCACTGAGAAGCCCTTAGAGCCTCTCAAAGCAATTTTGAGTGACACAGGAACACTTAACGGCTGACA
TGGGAATTAGGAAGTTCCTATTCCGAAGTTCCTATTCTCTAGAAAGTATAGGAACTTCCATATGCCATGG
GCGATGGTTCTGAGTAACAGATAATAGAATGGCGATAAAGTGGCGGTAGAAATGGCGAATAATAGGTAAT
TATTGGCAAACAATGGCAATCTATGTCAATGATAAATAACGCATACTATTGATTTTCGGTTGTTCTTGTA
GGAACTCATAATCGCTTGGTCGCTGGTTCAAGTCCAGCAGGGGCCACCAAATTTAAGTAGTAAATACATA
CAGTTAGGCCACTCTCTCGAGTGGCCTTTTTGTTGCCTCGTTTTCGAGTGGCGATAGAATGGCGGTGGAT
TTTTTACCGCCACTTTCCTGAGGAGTGCATAGCTAGCTTCTTCGTCTGTTTCTACTGGTATTGGCACAAA
CCTGATTCCAATTTGAGCAAGGCTATGTGCCATCTCGATACTCGTTCTTAACTCAACAGAAGATGCTTTG
TGCATACAGCCCCTCGTTTATTATTTATCTCCTCAGCCAGCCGCTGTGCTTTCAGTGGATTTCGGATAAC
AGAAAGGCCGGGAAATACCCAGCCTCGCTTTGTAACGGAGTAGAGACGAAAGTGATTGCGCCTACCCGGA
TATTATCGTGAGGATGCGTCATCGCCATTAATTCACTGATCAGTGATAAGCTGTCAAACATGAGAATTGA
TCCGGCTGCCTCGCGCGTTTCGGTGATGACGGTGAAAACCTCTGACACATGCAGCTCCCGGAGACGGTCA
CAGCTTGTCTGTAAGCGGATGCCGGGAGCAGACAAGCCCGTCAGGGCGCGTCAGCGGGTGTTGGCGGGTG
TCGGGGCGCAGCCATGACCCAGTCACGTAGCGATAGCGGAGTGTATGCTGCACATGACATTAACCTATAA
AAATAGGCGTATCACGAGGCCCTTTCGTCTTCAAGAATTAATTCCCAATTCCCCAGGCATCAAATAAAAC
GAAAGGCTCAGTCGAAAGACTGGGCCTTTCGTTTTATCTGTTGTTTGTCGGTGAACGCTCTCCTGAGTAG
GACAAATCCGCCGGGAGCGGATTTGAACGTTGCGAAGCAACGGCCCGGAGGGTGGCGGGCAGGACGCCCG
CCATAAACTGCCAGGAATTAATTCCCCAGGCATCAAATAAAACGAAAGGCTCAGTCGAAAGACTGGGCCT
TTCGTTTTATCTGTTGTTTGTCGGTGAACGCTCTCCTGAGTAGGACAAATCCGCCGGGAGCGGATTTGAA
CGTTGCGAAGCAACGGCCCGGAGGGTGGCGGGCAGGACGCCCGCCATAAACTGCCAGGAATTAATTCCCC
AGGCATCAAATAAAACGAAAGGCTCAGTCGAAAGACTGGGCCTTTCGTTTTATCTGTTGTTTGTCGGTGA
ACGCTCTCCTGAGTAGGACAAATCCGCCGGGAGCGGATTTGAACGTTGCGAAGCAACGGCCCGGAGGGTG
GCGGGCAGGACGCCCGCCATAAACTGCCAGGAATTGGGGATCG
